Addgene plasmid #60575: pIntegrase_3
Purpose: plasmid contains the integrase gene under the control of the arabinose-inducible promoter, Pbad
Depositing lab: Christopher Voigt. Depositing organization: Massachusetts Institute of Technology. Publication: Permanent genetic memory with >1-byte capacity. Yang L, Nielsen AA, Fernandez-Rodriguez J, McClune CJ, Laub MT, Lu TK, Voigt CA. Nat Methods. 2014 Dec;11(12):1261-6. doi: 10.1038/nmeth.3147. Epub 2014 Oct 26. PubMed 25344638.
Backbone
  Vector backbone: unknown
  Total vector size (bp): 5967
  Vector type: Bacterial Expression
Growth in bacteria
  Bacterial resistance: Kanamycin, 50 μg/mL
  Growth temperature: 37°C
  Growth strain: DH10B
  Copy number: Unknown
Gene/Insert
  Gene/Insert name: Integrase_3
  Species: Synthetic; Streptococcus pyogenes M1 GAS
  Mutation: Codon optimized for E.coli
  GenBank ID: NP_268897
  Promoter: pBAD
  Cloning method: Unknown
  Sequencing primers: 5′ pBAD-F
Terms and licenses: Academic/Nonprofit Terms; Industry Terms: Not Available to Industry
How to cite: pIntegrase_3 was a gift from Christopher Voigt (Addgene plasmid # 60575 ; http://n2t.net/addgene:60575 ; RRID:Addgene_60575)
