[The description below was written by a language model from this plasmid's Addgene catalogue record and pLannotate feature annotations shown in this document.]
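Description:
pIntegrase_3 is a 5,967 bp bacterial expression plasmid for arabinose-inducible production of a recombinase in E. coli. The catalogue lists the backbone and the copy number as unknown. The feature annotation, however, identifies a ColE1/pMB1-type origin of replication and an aph(3')-Ia kanamycin resistance gene, which matches the recorded kanamycin selection. The annotation also picks up several partial elements: fragments of β-lactamase, the tetracycline efflux gene and its promoter, a pBR322 bom site, and an M13 origin. These appear to be non-functional remnants of the vector's construction history rather than working markers. Two his operon terminators and a phage T3 early terminator lie between the main modules, presumably insulating them from transcriptional read-through.

The payload is Integrase_3, a synthetic gene codon-optimised for E. coli that encodes an integrase from Streptococcus pyogenes M1 GAS. It is placed under the araBAD (pBAD) promoter, and the araC regulator gene is transcribed divergently from the same plasmid. AraC represses the promoter in the absence of L-arabinose and activates it when the sugar is present, so integrase expression can be switched on with arabinose. The integrase coding sequence was not itself annotated by the feature tool. It presumably occupies the unannotated region between the araBAD promoter and the terminator fragment near the end of the sequence.

The associated publication concerns permanent genetic memory built from recombinases. This suggests the plasmid serves as the inducible integrase source for flipping or recombining DNA segments flanked by the enzyme's cognate attachment sites, which would be carried on a separate construct. The record does not describe those target sites.
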