Features (pLannotate 1.2.2; 13 found; start..end, strand, type, name):
    259..285     -  misc_feature   bom (fragment): basis of mobility region from pBR322
    612..1427    +  CDS            KanR: aminoglycoside phosphotransferase; aph(3')-Ia; confers resistance to kanamycin in bacteria or G418 (Geneticin®) in eukaryotes
   1585..1644    -  terminator     his operon terminator: This putative transcriptin terminator from the E. coli his operon has a 2-bp deletion introduced during synthesis. Its efficiency has not been determined.
   1649..1963    +  CDS            bla(M) (fragment): β-lactamase lacking the signal sequence; bla(M); allows cytosolic expression of β-lactamase
   2135..2723    +  rep_origin     ori: high-copy-number ColE1/pMB1/pBR322/pUC origin of replication
   2883..2958    -  CDS            TcR (fragment): tetracycline efflux protein; tet; confers resistance to tetracycline
   2968..2986    +  promoter       tet promoter (fragment): E. coli promoter for tetracycline efflux protein gene
   3086..3145    +  terminator     his operon terminator: This putative transcriptin terminator from the E. coli his operon has a 2-bp deletion introduced during synthesis. Its efficiency has not been determined.
   3205..3234    -  terminator     T3Te terminator: phage T3 early transcription terminator
   3281..4159    -  CDS            araC: L-arabinose regulatory protein; araC
   4186..4470    +  promoter       araBAD promoter: araBAD; promoter of the L-arabinose operon of E. coli; the araC regulatory gene is transcribed in the opposite direction (Guzman et al., 1995)
   5927..5966    -  terminator     bacterial terminator (fragment): putative bacterial transcription terminator
   5967..227     +  rep_origin     M13 ori (fragment) (across the origin) (sequence partly withheld): M13 bacteriophage origin of replication; arrow indicates direction of (+) strand synthesis
>Addgene plasmid #60575 | pIntegrase_3 | depositor full sequence | sequence record 97247 | pIntegrase_3 sequence 5967 bps
GATTA
[49 nt withheld, positions 6-54]
CCTTTGACGTTGGAGTCCACGTTCTTT
[37 nt withheld, positions 82-118]
ACCCTATCTCGGTCTATTCTTTTGATTTATAAGGGATTTTGCCGATTTCGGCCTATTGGTTAAAAAATGA
GCTGATTTAACAAAAATTTAACGCGAATTTTAACAAAATTTCACTGACACCCTCATCAGTGCCAACATAG
TAAGCCAGTATACACTCCGCTAGCGCTGAGGTCTGCCTCGTGAAGAAGGTGTTGCTGACTCATACCAGGC
CTGAATCGCCCCATCATCCAGCCAGAAAGTGAGGGAGCCACGGTTGATGAGAGCTTTGTTGTAGGTGGAC
CAGTTGGTGATTTTGAACTTTTGCTTTGCCACGGAACGGTCTGCGTTGTCGGGAAGATGCGTGATCTGAT
CCTTCAACTCAGCAAAAGTTCGATTTATTCAACAAAGCCACGTTGTGTCTCAAAATCTCTGATGTTACAT
TGCACAAGATAAAAATATATCATCATGAACAATAAAACTGTCTGCTTACATAAACAGTAATACAAGGGGT
GTTATGAGCCATATTCAACGGGAAACGTCTTGCTCGAGGCCGCGATTAAATTCCAACATGGATGCTGATT
TATATGGGTATAAATGGGCTCGCGATAATGTCGGGCAATCAGGTGCGACAATCTATCGATTGTATGGGAA
GCCCGATGCGCCAGAGTTGTTTCTGAAACATGGCAAAGGTAGCGTTGCCAATGATGTTACAGATGAGATG
GTCAGACTAAACTGGCTGACGGAATTTATGCCTCTTCCGACCATCAAGCATTTTATCCGTACTCCTGATG
ATGCATGGTTACTCACCACTGCGATCCCCGGGAAAACAGCATTCCAGGTATTAGAAGAATATCCTGATTC
AGGTGAAAATATTGTTGATGCGCTGGCAGTGTTCCTGCGCCGGTTGCATTCGATTCCTGTTTGTAATTGT
CCTTTTAACAGCGATCGCGTATTTCGTCTCGCTCAGGCGCAATCACGAATGAATAACGGTTTGGTTGATG
CGAGTGATTTTGATGACGAGCGTAATGGCTGGCCTGTTGAACAAGTCTGGAAAGAAATGCATAAGCTTTT
GCCATTCTCACCGGATTCAGTCGTCACTCATGGTGATTTCTCACTTGATAACCTTATTTTTGACGAGGGG
AAATTAATAGGTTGTATTGATGTTGGACGAGTCGGAATCGCAGACCGATACCAGGATCTTGCCATCCTAT
GGAACTGCCTCGGTGAGTTTTCTCCTTCATTACAGAAACGGCTTTTTCAAAAATATGGTATTGATAATCC
TGATATGAATAAATTGCAGTTTCATTTGATGCTCGATGAGTTTTTCTAATCAGAATTGGTTAATTGGTTG
TAACACTGGCAGAGCATTACGCTGACTTGACGGGACTCGAGATTACCGCCTTTGAGTGAGCTGATACCGC
TCGCCGCAGCCGAACGACCGAGCGCAGCGAGTCAGTGAGCGAGGAAGCCTGCATAACGCGAAGTAATCTT
TTCGGTTTTAAAGAAAAAGGGCAGGGTGGTGACACCTTGCCCGTTTTTTTGCCGGACTGCAGCAATGGCA
ACAACGTTGCGCAAACTATTAACTGGCGAACTACTTACTCTAGCTTCCCGGCAACAATTAATAGACTGGA
TGGAGGCGGATAAAGTTGCAGGACCACTTCTGCGCTCGGCCCTTCCGGCTGGCTGGTTTATTGCTGATAA
ATCTGGAGCCGGTGAGCGTGGGTCTCGCGGTATCATTGCAGCACTGGGGCCAGATGGTAAGCCCTCCCGT
ATCGTAGTTATCTACACGACGGGGAGTCAGGCAACTATGGATGAACGAAATAGACAGATCGCTGAGATAG
GTGCCTCACTGATTAAGCATTGGTAACTGTCAGACCAAGTTTACTCATATATACTTTAGATTGATTTAAA
ACTTCATTTTTAATTTAAAAGGATCTAGGTGAAGATCCTTTTTGATAATCTCATGACCAAAATCCCTTAA
CGTGAGTTTTCGTTCCACTGAGCGTCAGACCCCGTAGAAAAGATCAAAGGATCTTCTTGAGATCCTTTTT
TTCTGCGCGTAATCTGCTGCTTGCAAACAAAAAAACCACCGCTACCAGCGGTGGTTTGTTTGCCGGATCA
AGAGCTACCAACTCTTTTTCCGAAGGTAACTGGCTTCAGCAGAGCGCAGATACCAAATACTGTCCTTCTA
GTGTAGCCGTAGTTAGGCCACCACTTCAAGAACTCTGTAGCACCGCCTACATACCTCGCTCTGCTAATCC
TGTTACCAGTGGCTGCTGCCAGTGGCGATAAGTCGTGTCTTACCGGGTTGGACTCAAGACGATAGTTACC
GGATAAGGCGCAGCGGTCGGGCTGAACGGGGGGTTCGTGCACACAGCCCAGCTTGGAGCGAACGACCTAC
ACCGAACTGAGATACCTACAGCGTGAGCTATGAGAAAGCGCCACGCTTCCCGAAGGGAGAAAGGCGGACA
GGTATCCGGTAAGCGGCAGGGTCGGAACAGGAGAGCGCACGAGGGAGCTTCCAGGGGGAAACGCCTGGTA
TCTTTATAGTCCTGTCGGGTTTCGCCACCTCTGACTTGAGCGTCGATTTTTGTGATGCTCGTCAGGGGGG
CGGAGCCTATGGAAAAACGCCAGCAACGCGGCCTTTTTACGGTTCCTGGCCTTTTGCTGGCCTTTTGCTC
ACATGTTCTTTCCTGCGTTATCCCCTGATTCTGTGGATAACCGTATTACCGCCTTTGAGTGAGCTGATAC
CGCTCGCCGCAGCCGAACGACCGAGCGCAGCGAGGTCGGCGATATAGGCGCCAGCAACCGCACCTGTGGC
GCCGGTGATGCCGGCCACGATGCGTCCGGCGTAGAGGATCTGCTCATGTTTGACAGCTTATCATCGATGC
ATAATGTGCCTGTCAAATGGACGAAGCAGGGATTCTGCAAACCCTATGCTACTCCCTCGAGCCGTCAATT
GTCTGATTCGTTACCAATTATACTAGCTCCGGCAAAAAAACGGGCAAGGTGTCACCACCCTGCCCTTTTT
CTTTAAAACCGAAAAGATTACTTCGCGTTTGCCACCTGACGTCTAAGAAAAGGAATATTCAGCAATTTGC
CCGTGCCGAAGAAAGGCCCACCCGTGAAGGTGAGCCAGTGAGTTGATTGCTACGTAATTAGTTAGTTAGC
CCTTAGTGACTCTTATGACAACTTGACGGCTACATCATTCACTTTTTCTTCACAACCGGCACGGAACTCG
CTCGGGCTGGCCCCGGTGCATTTTTTAAATACCCGCGAGAAATAGAGTTGATCGTCAAAACCAACATTGC
GACCGACGGTGGCGATAGGCATCCGGGTGGTGCTCAAAAGCAGCTTCGCCTGGCTGATACGTTGGTCCTC
GCGCCAGCTTAAGACGCTAATCCCTAACTGCTGGCGGAAAAGATGTGACAGACGCGACGGCGACAAGCAA
ACATGCTGTGCGACGCTGGCGATATCAAAATTGCTGTCTGCCAGGTGATCGCTGATGTACTGACAAGCCT
CGCGTACCCGATTATCCATCGGTGGATGGAGCGACTCGTTAATCGCTTCCATGCGCCGCAGTAACAATTG
CTCAAGCAGATTTATCGCCAGCAGCTCCGAATAGCGCCCTTCCCCTTGCCCGGCGTTAATGATTTGCCCA
AACAGGTCGCTGAAATGCGGCTGGTGCGCTTCATCCGGGCGAAAGAACCCCGTATTGGCAAATATTGACG
GCCAGTTAAGCCATTCATGCCAGTAGGCGCGCGGACGAAAGTAAACCCACTGGTGATACCATTCGCGAGC
CTCCGGATGACGACCGTAGTGATGAATCTCTCCTGGCGGGAACAGCAAAATATCACCCGGTCGGCAAACA
AATTCTCGTCCCTGATTTTTCACCACCCCCTGACCGCGAATGGTGAGATTGAGAATATAACCTTTCATTC
CCAGCGGTCGGTCGATAAAAAAATCGAGATAACCGTTGGCCTCAATCGGCGTTAAACCCGCCACCAGATG
GGCATTAAACGAGTATCCCGGCAGCAGGGGATCATTTTGCGCTTCAGCCATACTTTTCATACTCCCGCCA
TTCAGAGAAGAAACCAATTGTCCATATTGCATCAGACATTGCCGTCACTGCGTCTTTTACTGGCTCTTCT
CGCTAACCAAACCGGTAACCCCGCTTATTAAAAGCATTCTGTAACAAAGCGGGACCAAAGCCATGACAAA
AACGCGTAACAAAAGTGTCTATAATCACGGCAGAAAAGTCCACATTGATTATTTGCACGGCGTCACACTT
TGCTATGCCATAGCATTTTTATCCATAAGATTAGCGGATCCTACCTGACGCTTTTTATCGCAACTCTCTA
CTGTTTCTCCATACCCGTTTTTTTGGGCTAGCTCACACAGGAAGAAGGCTCGATGCGTAAAGTGGCAATT
TATAGCCGTGTGAGCACCATTAATCAGGCAGAAGAAGGTTATAGCATTCAGGGTCAGATTGAAGCACTGA
CCAAATATTGTGAAGCCATGGAATGGAAGATCTATAAGAACTATAGTGATGCCGGTTTTAGCGGTGGTAA
ACTGGAACGTCCGGCAATTACCGAACTGATTGAAGATGGCAAAAACAACAAATTCGATACCATCCTGGTG
TATAAACTGGATCGCCTGAGCCGTAATGTTAAAGATACCCTGTATCTGGTGAAAGATGTTTTTACCGCCA
ACAACATTCATTTTGTGAGCCTGAAAGAAAACATCGATACCAGCAGCGCAATGGGTAACCTGTTTCTGAC
ACTGCTGAGCGCAATTGCAGAATTTGAACGTGAGCAGATTAAAGAACGTATGCAGTTTGGTGTTATGAAC
CGTGCAAAAAGCGGTAAAACCACCGCATGGAAAACCCCTCCGTATGGTTATCGTTATAACAAAGATGAAA
AAACCCTGAGCGTGAATGAACTGGAAGCAGCAAATGTTCGTCAGATGTTTGATATGATTATTAGCGGCTG
TAGCATCATGAGCATTACCAATTATGCACGCGATAACTTTGTTGGTAATACCTGGACCCATGTGAAAGTG
AAACGTATTCTGGAAAACGAAACCTATAAAGGCCTGGTGAAATATCGTGAACAGACCTTTAGTGGTGATC
ATCAGGCAATTATTGACGAAAAGACCTACAACAAAGCACAGATTGCACTGGCACATCGTACCGATACCAA
AACCAATACCCGTCCGTTTCAGGGCAAATATATGCTGAGCCATATTGCCAAATGTGGTTATTGTGGTGCA
CCGCTGAAAGTTTGTACCGGTCGTGCCAAAAATGATGGCACCCGTCGTCAGACCTATGTTTGTGTGAATA
AAACCGAAAGCCTGGCACGTCGTAGCGTGAATAATTACAACAATCAGAAAATCTGCAACACCGGTCGCTA
TGAGAAAAAACACATCGAGAAATATGTGATTGATGTGCTGTACAAACTGCAGCACGATAAAGAGTACCTG
AAAAAAATCAAAAAAGATGATAACATTATTGATATTACTCCGCTGAAAAAAGAAATTGAAATCATTGATA
AAAAGATTAATCGCCTGAATGATCTGTATATTAACGACCTGATCGATCTGCCGAAACTGAAAAAGGATAT
CGAAGAACTGAACCACCTGAAAGATGACTACAACAAGGCCATCAAACTGAACTATCTGGACAAAAAAAAC
GAAGATAGCCTGGGTATGCTGATGGATAATCTGGATATTCGTAAAAGCAGCTATGATGTGCAGAGCCGTA
TTGTGAAACAGCTGATTGATCGTGTTGAAGTGACCATGGATAATATTGATATCATTTTTAAGTTCTAACA
GATAAAAAAAATCCTTAGCTTTCGCTAAGGATGATTTCT
