>Addgene plasmid #60575 | pIntegrase_3 | addgene partial sequence | sequence record 105922 | pBAD-F 5'-ATGCCATAGCATTTTTATCC-3'
TTTATCGCAACTCTCTACTGTTTCTCCATACCCGTTTTTTTGGGCTAGCTCACACAGGAAGAAGGCTCGA
TGCGTAAAGTGGCAATTTATAGCCGTGTGAGCACCATTAATCAGGCAGAAGAAGGTTATAGCATTCAGGG
TCAGATTGAAGCACTGACCAAATATTGTGAAGCCATGGAATGGAAGATCTATAAGAACTATAGTGATGCC
GGTTTTAGCGGTGGTAAACTGGAACGTCCGGCAATTACCGAACTGATTGAAGATGGCAAAAACAACAAAT
TCGATACCATCCTGGTGTATAAACTGGATCGCCTGAGCCGTAATGTTAAAGATACCCTGTATCTGGTGAA
AGATGTTTTTACCGCCAACAACATTCATTTTGTGAGCCTGAAAGAAAACATCGATACCAGCAGCGCAATG
GGTAACCTGTTTCTGACACTGCTGAGCGCAATTGCAGAATTTGAACGTGAGCAGATTAAAGAACGTATGC
AGTTTGGTGTTATGAACCGTGCAAAAAGCGGTAAAACCACCGCATGGAAAACCCCTCCGTATGGTTATCG
TTATAACAAAGATGAAAAAACCCTGAGCGTGAATGAACTGGAAGCAGCAAATGTTCGTCAGATGTTTGAT
ATGATTATTAGCGGCTGTAGCATCATGAGCATTACCAATTATGCACGCGATAACTTTGTTGGTAATACCT
GGACCCATGTGAAAGTGAAACGTATTCTGGAAAACGAAACCTATAAAGGCCTGGTGAAATATCGTGAACA
GACCTTTAGTGGTGATCATCA
