>Addgene plasmid #60575 | pIntegrase_3 | addgene partial sequence | sequence record 106239 | AraC-F 5'-TGACAACTTGACGGCTACATC-3'
TCGCTCGGGCTGGCCCCGGTGCATTTTTTAAATACCCGCGAGAAATAGAGTTGATCGTCAAAACCAACAT
TGCGACCGACGGTGGCGATAGGCATCCGGGTGGTGCTCAAAAGCAGCTTCGCCTGGCTGATACGTTGGTC
CTCGCGCCAGCTTAAGACGCTAATCCCTAACTGCTGGCGGAAAAGATGTGACAGACGCGACGGCGACAAG
CAAACATGCTGTGCGACGCTGGCGATATCAAAATTGCTGTCTGCCAGGTGATCGCTGATGTACTGACAAG
CCTCGCGTACCCGATTATCCATCGGTGGATGGAGCGACTCGTTAATCGCTTCCATGCGCCGCAGTAACAA
TTGCTCAAGCAGATTTATCGCCAGCAGCTCCGAATAGCGCCCTTCCCCTTGCCCGGCGTTAATGATTTGC
CCAAACAGGTCGCTGAAATGCGGCTGGTGCGCTTCATCCGGGCGAAAGAACCCCGTATTGGCAAATATTG
ACGGCCAGTTAAGCCATTCATGCCAGTAGGCGCGCGGACGAAAGTAAACCCACTGGTGATACCATTCGCG
AGCCTCCGGATGACGACCGTAGTGATGAATCTCTCCTGGCGGGAACAGCAAAATATCACCCGGTCGGCAA
ACAAATTCTCGTCCCTGATTTTTCACCACCCCCTGACCGCGAATGGTGAGATTGAGAATATAACCTTTCA
TTCCCAGCGGTCGGTCGATAAAAAAATCGAGATAACCGTTGGCCTCAATCGGCGTTAAACCCGCCACCAG
ATGGGCATTAAACGAGTATCCCGGCAGCAGGGGATCATTTTGCGCTTCAGCCATACTTTTCATACTCCCG
CCATTCAGAGAAGAAACCAATTGTCCATATTGCATCAGACATTGCCGTCACTGCGTCTTT
